LOCUS       Exported 5635 bp ds-DNA circular SYN 13-MAY-2021
DEFINITION  Yeast Expression plasmid for SARS-CoV-2 3C-like proteinase.
ACCESSION   .
VERSION     .
KEYWORDS    pGBW-m4046695
SOURCE      synthetic DNA construct
  ORGANISM  synthetic DNA construct
REFERENCE   1 (bases 1 to 5635)
  TITLE     SARS-CoV-2 protein Yeast expression constructs, tagged, for protein
            expression and/or purification
REFERENCE   2 (bases 1 to 5635)
  AUTHORS   .
  TITLE     Direct Submission
  JOURNAL   Exported May 13, 2021 from SnapGene Server 1.1.58
            http://www.snapgene.com
FEATURES             Location/Qualifiers
     source          1..5635
                     /organism="synthetic DNA construct"
                     /mol_type="other DNA"
     promoter        10..417
                     /gene="S. cerevisiae TEF1"
                     /label=TEF1 promoter
                     /note="promoter for EF-1-alpha"
     primer_bind     complement(1390..1408)
                     /label=CYC1
                     /note="CYC1 transcription termination signal, reverse
                     primer"
     CDS             1759..2562
                     /codon_start=1
                     /gene="S. cerevisiae URA3"
                     /product="orotidine-5'-phosphate decarboxylase, required
                     for uracil biosynthesis"
                     /label=URA3
                     /note="yeast auxotrophic marker, counterselectable with
                     5-fluoroorotic acid (5-FOA)"
                     /translation="MSKATYKERAATHPSPVAAKLFNIMHEKQTNLCASLDVRTTKELL
                     ELVEALGPKICLLKTHVDILTDFSMEGTVKPLKALSAKYNFLLFEDRKFADIGNTVKLQ
                     YSAGVYRIAEWADITNAHGVVGPGIVSGLKQAAEEVTKEPRGLLMLAELSCKGSLSTGE
                     YTKGTVDIAKSDKDFVIGFIAQRDMGGRDEGYDWLIMTPGVGLDDKGDALGQQYRTVDD
                     VVSTGSDIIIVGRGLFAKGRDAKVEGERYRKAGWEAYLRRCGQQN"
     rep_origin      2645..3627
                     /label=2u ori
                     /note="yeast 2u plasmid origin of replication"
     terminator      3705..3734
                     /label=T3Te terminator
                     /note="phage T3 early transcription terminator"
     rep_origin      3756..4343
                     /direction=RIGHT
                     /label=ori
                     /note="high-copy-number ColE1/pMB1/pBR322/pUC origin of
                     replication"
     terminator      4355..4382
                     /label=T7Te terminator
                     /note="phage T7 early transcription terminator"
     CDS             complement(4406..4597)
                     /codon_start=1
                     /gene="rop"
                     /product="Rop protein, which maintains plasmids at low copy
                     number"
                     /label=rop
                     /translation="MTKQEKTALNMARFIRSQTLTLLEKLNELDADEQADICESLHDHA
                     DELYRSCLARFGDDGENL"
     CDS             complement(4598..5458)
                     /codon_start=1
                     /gene="bla"
                     /product="beta-lactamase"
                     /label=AmpR
                     /note="confers resistance to ampicillin, carbenicillin, and
                     related antibiotics"
                     /translation="MSIQHFRVALIPFFAAFCLPVFAHPETLVKVKDAEDQLGARVGYI
                     ELDLNSGKILESLRPEERFPMMSTFKVLLCGAVLSRIDAGQEQLGRRIHYSQNDLVEYS
                     PVTEKHLTDGMTVRELCSAAITMSDNTAANLLLATIGGPKELTAFLHNMGDHVTRLDRW
                     EPELNEAIPNDERDTTMPVAMATTLRKLLTGELLTLASRQQLIDWMEADKVAGSLLRSA
                     LPAGWFIADKSGAGERGSRGIIAALGPDGKPSRIVVIYTTGSQATMDERNRQIAEIGAS
                     LIKHW"
     primer_bind     5221..5240
                     /label=Amp-R
                     /note="Ampicillin resistance gene, reverse primer"
     promoter        complement(5459..5561)
                     /label=cat promoter
                     /note="promoter of the E. coli cat gene encoding
                     chloramphenicol acetyltransferase"
     terminator      5562..5593
                     /label=tonB terminator
                     /note="bidirectional E. coli tonB-P14 transcription
                     terminator"
ORIGIN
        1 gcggccgccc cacacaccat agcttcaaaa tgtttctact ccttttttac tcttccagat
       61 tttctcggac tccgcgcatc gccgtaccac ttcaaaacac ccaagcacag catactaaat
      121 ttcccctctt tcttcctcta gggtgtcgtt aattacccgt actaaaggtt tggaaaagaa
      181 aaaagagacc gcctcgtttc tttttcttcg tcgaaaaagg caataaaaat ttttatcacg
      241 tttctttttc ttgaaaattt ttttttttga tttttttctc tttcgatgac ctcccattga
      301 tatttaagtt aataaacggt cttcaatttc tcaagtttca gtttcatttt tcttgttcta
      361 ttacaacttt ttttacttct tgctcattag aaagaaagca tagcaatcta atctaagttt
      421 taattacaaa atgggtttta gaaaaatggc attcccatct ggtaaagttg agggttgtat
      481 ggtacaagta acttgtggta caactacact taacggtctt tggcttgatg acgtagttta
      541 ctgtccaaga catgtgatct gcacctctga agacatgctt aaccctaatt atgaagattt
      601 actcattcgt aagtctaatc ataatttctt ggtacaggct ggtaatgttc aactcagggt
      661 tattggacat tctatgcaaa attgtgtact taagcttaag gttgatacag ccaatcctaa
      721 gacacctaag tataagtttg ttcgcattca accaggacag actttttcag tgttagcttg
      781 ttacaatggt tcaccatctg gtgtttacca atgtgctatg aggcccaatt tcactattaa
      841 gggttcattc cttaatggtt catgtggtag tgttggtttt aacatagatt atgactgtgt
      901 ctctttttgt tacatgcacc atatggaatt accaactgga gttcatgctg gcacagactt
      961 agaaggtaac ttttatggac cttttgttga caggcaaaca gcacaagcag ctggtacgga
     1021 cacaactatt acagttaatg ttttagcttg gttgtacgct gctgttataa atggagacag
     1081 gtggtttctc aatcgattta ccacaactct taatgacttt aaccttgtgg ctatgaagta
     1141 caattatgaa cctctaacac aagaccatgt tgacatacta ggacctcttt ctgctcaaac
     1201 tggaattgcc gttttagata tgtgtgcttc attaaaagaa ttactgcaaa atggtatgaa
     1261 tggacgtacc atattgggta gtgctttatt agaagatgaa tttacacctt ttgatgttgt
     1321 tagacaatgc tcaggtgtta ctttctaaac aggccccttt tcctttgtcg atatcatgta
     1381 attagttatg tcacgcttac attcacgccc tcctcccaca tccgctctaa ccgaaaagga
     1441 aggagttaga caacctgaag tctaggtccc tatttatttt ttttaatagt tatgttagta
     1501 ttaagaacgt tatttatatt tcaaattttt cttttttttc tgtacaaagc ggccgccgaa
     1561 ccactagtgc actgcagtac acggtttcct tgaaattttt ttgattcggt aatctccgaa
     1621 cagaaggaag aacgaaggaa ggagcacaga cttagattgg tatatatacg catatgtagt
     1681 gttgaagaaa catgaaattg cccagtattc ttaacccaac tgcacagaac aaaaacgtgc
     1741 aggaaacgaa gataaatcat gtcgaaagct acatataagg aacgtgctgc tactcatcct
     1801 agtcctgttg ctgccaagct atttaatatc atgcacgaaa agcaaacaaa cttgtgtgct
     1861 tcattggatg ttcgtaccac caaggaatta ctggagttag ttgaagcatt aggtcccaaa
     1921 atttgtttac taaaaacaca tgtggatatc ttgactgatt tttccatgga gggcacagtt
     1981 aagccgctaa aggcattatc cgccaagtac aattttttac tcttcgagga cagaaaattt
     2041 gctgacattg gtaatacagt caaattgcag tactctgcgg gtgtatacag aatagcagaa
     2101 tgggcagaca ttacgaatgc acacggtgtg gtgggcccag gtattgttag cggtttgaag
     2161 caggcggcag aagaagtaac aaaggaacct agaggccttt tgatgttagc agaattgtca
     2221 tgcaagggct ccctatctac tggagaatat actaagggta ctgttgacat tgcgaagagc
     2281 gacaaagatt ttgttatcgg ctttattgct caaagagaca tgggtggaag agatgaaggt
     2341 tacgattggt tgattatgac acccggtgtg ggtttagatg acaagggaga tgcattgggt
     2401 caacagtata gaaccgtgga tgatgtggtt tctacaggat ctgacattat tattgttgga
     2461 agaggactat ttgcaaaggg aagggatgct aaggtagagg gtgaacgtta cagaaaagca
     2521 ggctgggaag catatttgag aagatgcggc cagcaaaact aaaaaactgt attataagta
     2581 aatgcatgta tactaaactc acaaattaga gcttcaattt aattatatca gttattaccc
     2641 gagtaacgaa gcatctgtgc ttcattttgt agaacaaaaa tgcaacgcga gagcgctaat
     2701 ttttcaaaca aagaatctga gctgcatttt tacagaacag aaatgcaacg cgaaagcgct
     2761 attttaccaa cgaagaatct gtgcttcatt tttgtaaaac aaaaatgcaa cgcgagagcg
     2821 ctaatttttc aaacaaagaa tctgagctgc atttttacag aacagaaatg caacgcgaga
     2881 gcgctatttt accaacaaag aatctatact tcttttttgt tctacaaaaa tgcatcccga
     2941 gagcgctatt tttctaacaa agcatcttag attacttttt ttctcctttg tgcgctctat
     3001 aatgcagtct cttgataact ttttgcactg taggtccgtt aaggttagaa gaaggctact
     3061 ttggtgtcta ttttctcttc cataaaaaaa gcctgactcc acttcccgcg tttactgatt
     3121 actagcgaag ctgcgggtgc attttttcaa gataaaggca tccccgatta tattctatac
     3181 cgatgtggat tgcgcatact ttgtgaacag aaagtgatag cgttgatgat tcttcattgg
     3241 tcagaaaatt atgaacggtt tcttctattt tgtctctata tactacgtat aggaaatgtt
     3301 tacattttcg tattgttttc gattcactct atgaatagtt cttactacaa tttttttgtc
     3361 taaagagtaa tactagagat aaacataaaa aatgtagagg tcgagtttag atgcaagttc
     3421 aaggagcgaa aggtggatgg gtaggttata tagggatata gcacagagat atatagcaaa
     3481 gagatacttt tgagcaatgt ttgtggaagc ggtattcgca atattttagt agctcgttac
     3541 agtccggtgc gtttttggtt ttttgaaagt gcgtcatcag agcgcttttg gttttcaaaa
     3601 gcgctctgaa gttcctatac tttctagcta gagaatagga acttcccgag cggccgcgtg
     3661 ttacaagctt gactccagcg taactggact gcaatcaact cactggctca ccttcacggg
     3721 tgggcctttc ttcggtagaa aatcaaagga tcttcttgag atcctttttt tctgcgcgta
     3781 atctgctgct tgcaaacaaa aaaaccaccg ctaccagcgg tggtttgttt gccggatcaa
     3841 gagctaccaa ctctttttcc gaggtaactg gcttcagcag agcgcagata ccaaatactg
     3901 ttcttctagt gtagccgtag ttaggccacc acttcaagaa ctctgtagca ccgcctacat
     3961 acctcgctct gctaatcctg ttaccagtgg ctgctgccag tggcgataag tcgtgtctta
     4021 ccgggttgga ctcaagacga tagttaccgg ataaggcgca gcggtcgggc tgaacggggg
     4081 gttcgtgcac acagcccagc ttggagcgaa cgacctacac cgaactgaga tacctacagc
     4141 gtgagctatg agaaagcgcc acgcttcccg aagggagaaa ggcggacagg tatccggtaa
     4201 gcggcagggt cggaacagga gagcgcacga gggagcttcc aggggtaaac gcctggtatc
     4261 tttatagtcc tgtcgggttt cgccacctct gacttgagca tcgatttttg tgatgctcgt
     4321 caggggggcg gagcctatgg aaaaacgcca gcaacgcaga aaggcccacc cgaaggtgag
     4381 ccaggtgatt acatttgggc cctcatcaga ggttttcacc gtcatcaccg aaacgcgcga
     4441 ggcagctgcg gtaaagctca tcagcgtggt cgtgaagcga ttcacagatg tctgcctgtt
     4501 catccgcgtc cagctcgttg agtttctcca gaagcgttaa tgtctggctt ctgataaagc
     4561 gggccatgtt aagggcggtt ttttcctgtt tggtcactta ccaatgctta atcagtgagg
     4621 cacctatctc agcgatctgt ctatttcgtt catccatagt tgcctgactc cccgtcgtgt
     4681 agataactac gatgcgggag ggcttaccat ctggccccag tgctgcaatg ataccgcgag
     4741 acccacgctc accggctcca gatttatcag caataaacca gccagccggg agggccgagc
     4801 gcagaagtga tcctgcaact ttatccgcct ccatccagtc tattaattgt tgccgggaag
     4861 ctagagtaag tagttcgcca gttaatagtt tgcgcaacgt tgttgccatt gctacaggca
     4921 tcgtggtgtc acgctcgtcg tttggtatgg cttcattcag ctccggttcc caacgatcaa
     4981 ggcgagttac atgatccccc atgttgtgca aaaaagcggt tagctccttc ggtcctccga
     5041 tcgttgccag aagtaagttg gccgcagtgt tatcactcat ggttatggca gcactgcata
     5101 attctcttac tgtcatgcca tccgtgagat gcttttctgt gactggtgag tactcaacca
     5161 agtcattctg agaatagtgt atgcggcgac cgagttgctc ttgcccggcg tcaatacggg
     5221 ataataccgc gccacatagc agaactttaa aagtgctcat cattggaaaa cgttcttcgg
     5281 ggcgtaaact ctcaaggatc ttaccgctgt tgagatccag ttcgatgtaa cccactcgtg
     5341 cacccaactg atcttcagca tcttttactt tcaccagcgt ttctgggtga gcaaaaacag
     5401 gaaggcaaaa tgccgcaaaa aagggaataa gggcgacacg gaaatgttga atactcattt
     5461 tagcttcctt agctcctgaa aatctcgata actcaaaaaa tacgcccggt agtgatctta
     5521 tttcattatg gtgaaagttg gaacctctta cgtgccgatc aagtcaaaag cctccggtcg
     5581 gaggcttttg actttctgct atggaggtca ggtatgattt aaatggtcag ttaga
//
