[The description below was written by a language model from this plasmid's Addgene catalogue record and the feature table of its GenBank file.]
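Description:
pGBW-m4046695 is an episomal yeast expression plasmid built to produce the SARS-CoV-2 3C-like proteinase (the main protease, a mature cleavage product of the ORF1ab polyprotein) in Saccharomyces cerevisiae. It is a shuttle vector. In E. coli it replicates from a ColE1/pUC-type origin and is selected with ampicillin through a beta-lactamase gene that the annotation places behind a cat promoter. In yeast it is maintained by the 2µ origin, which typically gives multiple copies per cell, and is selected by uracil prototrophy through URA3, a marker that can also be counterselected with 5-fluoroorotic acid. The catalogue lists the plasmid as high copy in bacteria, although the feature table also annotates a rop coding sequence, which normally lowers copy number. Phage T3 and T7 early terminators and a tonB terminator flank the bacterial modules, presumably insulating them from read-through transcription.

The wild-type protease sequence, an insert of roughly 0.9 kb made by gene synthesis, is driven by the strong constitutive TEF1 (EF-1-alpha) promoter. The insert itself is not annotated in the feature table, but it would fall in the unannotated stretch between the TEF1 promoter and a CYC1 terminator primer site, which implies CYC1-based transcription termination. The associated record title refers to tagged constructs for expression and purification, yet no tag is specified in the catalogue fields or annotated in the map, so its identity and position are not stated. The full map is 5,635 bp, somewhat larger than the sum of the listed backbone and insert sizes. The depositor notes that sequencing quality control may not cover the whole plasmid. The intended use is expression of the viral protease in yeast, potentially for purification.
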