Addgene plasmid #149217: pGBW-m4046695
Purpose: Yeast Expression plasmid for SARS-CoV-2 3C-like proteinase
Depositing lab: Ginkgo Bioworks & Benjie Chen. Depositing organization: Ginkgo Bioworks.
Backbone
  Vector backbone: AmpR; 2u URA3
  Backbone size w/o insert (bp): 4078
  Vector type: Yeast Expression
  Selectable markers: URA3
Growth in bacteria
  Bacterial resistance: Ampicillin, 100 μg/mL
  Growth temperature: 37°C
  Growth strain: DH5alpha
  Copy number: High Copy
Gene/Insert
  Gene/Insert name: SARS-CoV-2 3C-like proteinase
  Species: S. cerevisiae (budding yeast); Severe acute respiratory syndrome coronavirus 2
  Insert size (bp): 911
  Mutation: wt
  Entrez Gene: ORF1ab (a.k.a. GU280_gp01)
  Promoter: pTEF1
  Cloning method: Unknown
Resource information
  A portion of this plasmid was derived from a plasmid made by: GinkgoBioworks
Depositor comments: NCBI Reference Sequence: YP_009725301.1. Created by gene synthesis with Not1 site. NGS used for QC was performed by Ginkgo and may not fully cover the entire plasmid.
How to cite: pGBW-m4046695 was a gift from Ginkgo Bioworks & Benjie Chen (Addgene plasmid # 149217 ; http://n2t.net/addgene:149217 ; RRID:Addgene_149217)
